>Addgene plasmid #87332 | pSUPER-retro-puro-shNup35-EcoRI | addgene full sequence | sequence record 177286 | Addgene NGS Result
CCTTTCGGTCGGGCGCTGCGGGTCGTGGGGCGGGCGTCAGGCACCGGGCTTGCGGGTCATGCACCAGGTG
CGCGGTCCTTCGGGCACCTCGACGTCGGCGGTGACGGTGAAGCCGAGCCGCTCGTAGAAGGGGAGGTTGC
GGGGCGCGGAGGTCTCCAGGAAGGCGGGCACCCCGGCGCGCTCGGCCGCCTCCACTCCGGGGAGCACGAC
GGCGCTGCCCAGACCCTTGCCCTGGTGGTCGGGCGAGACGCCGACGGTGGCCAGGAACCACGCGGGCTCC
TTGGGCCGGTGCGGCGCCAGGAGGCCTTCCATCTGTTGCTGCGCGGCCAGCCGGGAACCGCTCAACTCGG
CCATGCGCGGGCCGATCTCGGCGAACACCGCCCCCGCTTCGACGCTCTCCGGCGTGGTCCAGACCGCCAC
CGCGGCGCCGTCGTCCGCGACCCACACCTTGCCGATGTCGAGCCCGACGCGCGTGAGGAAGAGTTCTTGC
AGCTCGGTGACCCGCTCGATGTGGCGGTCCGGATCGACGGTGTGGCGCGTGGCGGGGTAGTCGGCGAACG
CGGCGGCGAGGGTGCGTACGGCCCTGGGGACGTCGTCGCGGGTGGCGAGGCGCACCGTGGGCTTGTACTC
GGTCATGCTAGCTTGGGCTGCAGGTCGAAAGGCCCGGAGATGAGGAAGAGGAGAACAGCGCGGCAGACGT
GCGCTTTTGAAGCGTGCAGAATGCCGGGCCTCCGGAGGACCTTCGGGCGCCCGCCCCGCCCCTGAGCCCG
CCCCTGAGCCCGCCCCCGGACCCACCCCTTCCCAGCCTCTGAGCCCAGAAAGCGAAGGAGCAAAGCTGCT
ATTGGCCGCTGCCCCAAAGGCCTACCCGCTTCCATTGCTCAGCGGTGCTGTCCATCTGCACGAGACTAGT
GAGACGTGCTACTTCCATTTGTCACGTCCTGCACGACGCGAGCTGCGGGGCGGGGGGGAACTTCCTGACT
AGGGGAGGAGTAGAAGGTGGCGCGAAGGGGCCACCAAAGAACGGAGCCGGTTGGCGCCTACCGGCCGGTG
GATGTGGAATGTGTGCGAGGCCAGAGGCCACTTGTGTAGCGCCAAGTGCCCAGCGGGGCTGCTAAAGCGC
ATGCTCCAGACTGCCTTGGGAAAAGCGCCTCCCCTACCCGGTAGAATTCGAACGCTGACGTCATCAACCC
GCTCCAAGGAATCGCGGGCCCAGTGTCACTAGGCGGGAACACCCAGCGCGCGTGCGCCCTGGCAGGAAGA
TGGCTGTGAGGGACAGGGGAGTGGCGCCCTGCAATATTTGCATGTCGCTATGTGTTCTGGGAAATCACCA
TAAACGTGAAATGTCTTTGGATTTGGGAATCTTATAAGTTCTGTATGAGACCACAGATCCCCGTACATGT
TTGGCTGGTAGTTCAAGAGACTACCAGCCAAACATGTACTTTTTCTCGAGGGGGGGCCCGGTACCAGCTT
TTGTTCCCTTTAGTGAGGGTTAATTTCGAGCTTGGCGTAATCATGGTCATAGCTGTTTCCTGTGTGAAAT
TGTTATCCGCTCACAATTCCACACAACATACGAGCCGGAAGCATAAAGTGTAAAGCCTGGGGTGCCTAAT
GAGTGAGCTAACTCACATTAATTGCGTTGCGCTCACTGCCCGCTTTCCAGTCGGGAAACCTGTCGTGCCA
GCTGCATTAATGAATCGGCCAACGCGCGGGGAGAGGCGGTTTGCGTATTGGGCGCTCTTCCGCTTCCTCG
CTCACTGACTCGCTGCGCTCGGTCGTTCGGCTGCGGCGAGCGGTATCAGCTCACTCAAAGGCGGTAATAC
GGTTATCCACAGAATCAGGGGATAACGCAGGAAAGAACATGTGAGCAAAAGGCCAGCAAAAGGCCAGGAA
CCGTAAAAAGGCCGCGTTGCTGGCGTTTTTCCATAGGCTCCGCCCCCCTGACGAGCATCACAAAAATCGA
CGCTCAAGTCAGAGGTGGCGAAACCCGACAGGACTATAAAGATACCAGGCGTTTCCCCCTGGAAGCTCCC
TCGTGCGCTCTCCTGTTCCGACCCTGCCGCTTACCGGATACCTGTCCGCCTTTCTCCCTTCGGGAAGCGT
GGCGCTTTCTCATAGCTCACGCTGTAGGTATCTCAGTTCGGTGTAGGTCGTTCGCTCCAAGCTGGGCTGT
GTGCACGAACCCCCCGTTCAGCCCGACCGCTGCGCCTTATCCGGTAACTATCGTCTTGAGTCCAACCCGG
TAAGACACGACTTATCGCCACTGGCAGCAGCCACTGGTAACAGGATTAGCAGAGCGAGGTATGTAGGCGG
TGCTACAGAGTTCTTGAAGTGGTGGCCTAACTACGGCTACACTAGAAGAACAGTATTTGGTATCTGCGCT
CTGCTGAAGCCAGTTACCTTCGGAAAAAGAGTTGGTAGCTCTTGATCCGGCAAACAAACCACCGCTGGTA
GCGGTGGTTTTTTTGTTTGCAAGCAGCAGATTACGCGCAGAAAAAAAGGATCTCAAGAAGATCCTTTGAT
CTTTTCTACGGGGTCTGACGCTCAGTGGAACGAAAACTCACGTTAAGGGATTTTGGTCATGAGATTATCA
AAAAGGATCTTCACCTAGATCCTTTTAAATTAAAAATGAAGTTTTAAATCAATCTAAAGTATATATGAGT
AAACTTGGTCTGACAGTTACCAATGCTTAATCAGTGAGGCACCTATCTCAGCGATCTGTCTATTTCGTTC
ATCCATAGTTGCCTGACTCCCCGTCGTGTAGATAACTACGATACGGGAGGGCTTACCATCTGGCCCCAGT
GCTGCAATGATACCGCGAGACCCACGCTCACCGGCTCCAGATTTATCAGCAATAAACCAGCCAGCCGGAA
GGGCCGAGCGCAGAAGTGGTCCTGCAACTTTATCCGCCTCCATCCAGTCTATTAATTGTTGCCGGGAAGC
TAGAGTAAGTAGTTCGCCAGTTAATAGTTTGCGCAACGTTGTTGCCATTGCTACAGGCATCGTGGTGTCA
CGCTCGTCGTTTGGTATGGCTTCATTCAGCTCCGGTTCCCAACGATCAAGGCGAGTTACATGATCCCCCA
TGTTGTGCAAAAAAGCGGTTAGCTCCTTCGGTCCTCCGATCGTTGTCAGAAGTAAGTTGGCCGCAGTGTT
ATCACTCATGGTTATGGCAGCACTGCATAATTCTCTTACTGTCATGCCATCCGTAAGATGCTTTTCTGTG
ACTGGTGAGTACTCAACCAAGTCATTCTGAGAATAGTGTATGCGGCGACCGAGTTGCTCTTGCCCGGCGT
CAATACGGGATAATACCGCGCCACATAGCAGAACTTTAAAAGTGCTCATCATTGGAAAACGTTCTTCGGG
GCGAAAACTCTCAAGGATCTTACCGCTGTTGAGATCCAGTTCGATGTAACCCACTCGTGCACCCAACTGA
TCTTCAGCATCTTTTACTTTCACCAGCGTTTCTGGGTGAGCAAAAACAGGAAGGCAAAATGCCGCAAAAA
AGGGAATAAGGGCGACACGGAAATGTTGAATACTCATACTCTTCCTTTTTCAATATTATTGAAGCATTTA
TCAGGGTTATTGTCTCATGAGCGGATACATATTTGAATGTATTTAGAAAAATAAACAAATAGGGGTTCCG
CGCACATTTCCCCGAAAAGTGCCACCTAAATTGTAAGCGTTAATATTTTGTTAAAATTCGCGTTAAATTT
TTGTTAAATCAGCTCATTTTTTAACCAATAGGCCGAAATCGGCAAAATCCCTTATAAATCAAAAGAATAG
ACCGAGATAGGGT
[37 nt withheld, positions 3794-3830]
AAAGAACGTGGACTCCAACGTCAAAGG
[49 nt withheld, positions 3858-3906]
T
[91 nt withheld, positions 3908-3998]
G
[124 nt withheld, positions 4000-4123]
CCCATTCGCCATTCAGGCTGCGCAACTGTTGGGAAGGGCGATCGGTGCGGGCCTCTTCGCTATTACGCCA
GCTGGCGAAAGGGGGATGTGCTGCAAGGCGATTAAGTTGGGTAACGCCAGGGTTTTCCCAGTCACGACGT
TGTAAAACGACGGCCAGTGAATTGTAATACGACTCACTATAGGGCGAATTGGAGCTCCACCGCGGTGGCG
GCCGCTCTAGAACTAGTGGATCCCCCGGGTTGCCAAACCTACAGGTGGGGTCTTTCATTCCCCCCTTTTT
CTGGAGACTAAATAAAATCTTTTATTTTATCGATGCATGGGGTCGTGCGCT
Features (pLannotate 1.2.2; 17 found; start..end, strand, type, name):
     37..636     -  CDS            PuroR: puromycin N-acetyltransferase; pac from Streptomyces alboniger; confers resistance to puromycin
    656..1159    -  promoter       PGK promoter: mouse phosphoglycerate kinase 1 promoter
   1170..1384    +  promoter       H1 promoter: human H1 RNA promoter
   1445..1465    +  misc_feature   MCS (fragment): pBluescript multiple cloning site
   1477..1495    -  promoter       T3 promoter: promoter for bacteriophage T3 RNA polymerase
   1540..1556    -  protein_bind   lac operator: The lac repressor binds to the lac operator to inhibit transcription in E. coli. This inhibition can be relieved by adding lactose or isopropyl-β-D-thiogalactopyranoside (IPTG). lac repressor encoded by lacI
   1564..1594    -  promoter       lac promoter: promoter for the E. coli lac operon
   1609..1630    -  protein_bind   CAP binding site: CAP binding activates transcription in the presence of cAMP. E. coli catabolite activator protein
   1643..1735    -  CDS            lacI (fragment): lac repressor; lacI; The lac repressor binds to the lac operator to inhibit transcription in E. coli. This inhibition can be relieved by adding lactose or isopropyl-β-D-thiogalactopyranoside (IPTG).
   1918..2506    -  rep_origin     ori: high-copy-number ColE1/pMB1/pBR322/pUC origin of replication
   2677..3537    -  CDS            AmpR: β-lactamase; bla; confers resistance to ampicillin, carbenicillin, and related antibiotics
   3538..3642    -  promoter       AmpR promoter: bla
   3695..4123    -  rep_origin     f1 ori (sequence partly withheld): f1 bacteriophage origin of replication; arrow indicates direction of (+) strand synthesis
   4128..4285    -  CDS            lacZα (fragment): LacZα fragment of β-galactosidase; lacZ fragment
   4288..4306    +  promoter       T7 promoter: promoter for bacteriophage T7 RNA polymerase
   4315..4362    +  misc_feature   MCS (fragment): pBluescript multiple cloning site
   4363..4392    -  LTR            3' LTR (ΔU3) (fragment): self-inactivating 3' long terminal repeat (LTR) from Moloney murine leukemia virus
