[The description below was written by a language model from this plasmid's Addgene catalogue record and pLannotate feature annotations shown in this document.]
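Description:
pSUPER-retro-puro-shNup35-EcoRI is a mammalian RNAi plasmid that expresses a short hairpin RNA against human Nup35, a nuclear pore complex component. According to the catalogue entry, it was built on a modified pSUPER.neo+GFP backbone in which the segment between NheI and XmaI was replaced with a puromycin resistance gene. The annealed shRNA oligonucleotides were then ligated between BglII and XhoI, which destroyed the BglII site. The hairpin is placed downstream of the human H1 promoter, an RNA polymerase III promoter suited to producing small, defined transcripts that the cell processes into siRNA. Immediately upstream and in the opposite orientation, a mouse PGK promoter drives puromycin N-acetyltransferase, so transfected cells can be selected with puromycin.

The rest of the plasmid is a pBluescript-type scaffold. It carries a high-copy ColE1/pUC origin and a β-lactamase gene for ampicillin selection in E. coli, along with an f1 origin, T3 and T7 promoters, remnants of the multiple cloning site, and lacZα and lac regulatory fragments.

Two inconsistencies in the record are worth noting. Despite "retro" in the name, the annotated sequence shows only a roughly 30 bp fragment of a self-inactivating MoMLV 3′ LTR, with no intact LTRs or packaging signal. The sequence therefore supports use by direct transfection, consistent with the stated backbone, rather than retroviral packaging. In addition, the sequenced record is 4,454 nt, considerably shorter than the 6,349 bp listed as the backbone size. The associated publication concerns estimating nuclear pore complex stoichiometry, which suggests the construct was used for Nup35 knockdown in that work.
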