Addgene plasmid #87332: pSUPER-retro-puro-shNup35-EcoRI
Purpose: To express shRNA against human Nup35
Depositing lab: Lei Lu. Depositing organization: Nanyang Technological University. Publication: The development of a single molecule fluorescence standard and its application in estimating the stoichiometry of the nuclear pore complex. Tie HC, Madugula V, Lu L. Biochem Biophys Res Commun. 2016 Sep 30;478(4):1694-9. doi: 10.1016/j.bbrc.2016.09.005. Epub 2016 Sep 6. PubMed 27613095.
Backbone
  Vector backbone: modified pSUPER.neo+GFP
  Backbone manufacturer: OligoEngine
  Backbone size w/o insert (bp): 6349
  Modifications to backbone: We removed the sequence between NheI and XmaI of pSUPER.neo+GFP and ligate a puromycin resistance gene flanked by NheI and XmaI into the vector. The product of this modified pSUPER.neo+GFP is used for our shRNAs cloning. All the annealed shRNA oligos were cloned between BglII and XhoI sites. BglII site is abolished after successful ligation.
  Vector type: Mammalian Expression, RNAi
  Selectable markers: Puromycin
Growth in bacteria
  Bacterial resistance: Ampicillin, 100 μg/mL
  Growth temperature: 37°C
  Growth strain: NEB Stable
  Copy number: Unknown
Gene/Insert
  Gene/Insert name: shRNA against human Nup35
  gRNA/shRNA sequence: gtacatgtttggctggtag
  Species: H. sapiens (human)
  Promoter: H1
  Cloning method: Restriction Enzyme; 5′ cloning site Bglll (destroyed during cloning); 3′ cloning site XhoI (not destroyed)
  Sequencing primers: 5′ GGAAGCCTTGGCTTTTG
Terms and licenses: Academic/Nonprofit Terms; Industry Terms: Not Available to Industry
How to cite: pSUPER-retro-puro-shNup35-EcoRI was a gift from Lei Lu (Addgene plasmid # 87332 ; http://n2t.net/addgene:87332 ; RRID:Addgene_87332)
